>Addgene plasmid #222992 | HuEx-1xNLS-iNme2Cas9-npNLS_EGFP-T1 | addgene full sequence | sequence record 440603 | Addgene NGS Result
TTGAGATCCTTTTTTTCTGCGCGTAATCTGCTGCTTGCAAACAAAAAAACCACCGCTACCAGCGGTGGTT
TGTTTGCCGGATCAAGAGCTACCAACTCTTTTTCCGAAGGTAACTGGCTTCAGCAGAGCGCAGATACCAA
ATACTGTTCTTCTAGTGTAGCCGTAGTTAGGCCACCACTTCAAGAACTCTGTAGCACCGCCTACATACCT
CGCTCTGCTAATCCTGTTACCAGTGGCTGCTGCCAGTGGCGATAAGTCGTGTCTTACCGGGTTGGACTCA
AGACGATAGTTACCGGATAAGGCGCAGCGGTCGGGCTGAACGGGGGGTTCGTGCACACAGCCCAGCTTGG
AGCGAACGACCTACACCGAACTGAGATACCTACAGCGTGAGCTATGAGAAAGCGCCACGCTTCCCGAAGG
GAGAAAGGCGGACAGGTATCCGGTAAGCGGCAGGGTCGGAACAGGAGAGCGCACGAGGGAGCTTCCAGGG
GGAAACGCCTGGTATCTTTATAGTCCTGTCGGGTTTCGCCACCTCTGACTTGAGCGTCGATTTTTGTGAT
GCTCGTCAGGGGGGCGGAGCCTATGGAAAAACGCCAGCAACGCGGCCTTTTTACGGTTCCTGGCCTTTTG
CTGGCCTTTTGCTCACATGTACTAGTGAGGGCCTATTTCCCATGATTCCTTCATATTTGCATATACGATA
CAAGGCTGTTAGAGAGATAATTGGAATTAATTTGACTGTAAACACAAAGATATTAGTACAAAATACGTGA
CGTAGAAAGTAATAATTTCTTGGGTAGTTTGCAGTTTTAAAATTATGTTTTAAAATGGACTATCATATGC
TTACCGTAACTTGAAAGTATTTCGATTTCTTGGCTTTATATATCTTGTGGAAAGGACGAAACACCCCTGG
CCCACCCTCGTGACCACCGTTGTAGCTCCCTTTCTCATTTCGGAAACGAAATGAGAACCGTTGCTACAAT
AAGGCCGTCTGAAAAGATGTGCCGCAACGCTCTGCCCCTTAAAGCTTCTGCTTTAAGGGGCATCGTTTAT
TTTTTTTAAGGTTGGGCCGCTCGAGCTAGTATAGCGGTACCCGTTACATAACTTACGGTAAATGGCCCGC
CTGGCTGACCGCCCAACGACCCCCGCCCATTGACGTCAATAGTAACGCCAATAGGGACTTTCCATTGACG
TCAATGGGTGGAGTATTTACGGTAAACTGCCCACTTGGCAGTACATCAAGTGTATCATATGCCAAGTACG
CCCCCTATTGACGTCAATGACGGTAAATGGCCCGCCTGGCATTGTGCCCAGTACATGACCTTATGGGACT
TTCCTACTTGGCAGTACATCTACGTATTAGTCATCGCTATTACCATGGTCGAGGTGAGCCCCACGTTCTG
CTTCACTCTCCCCATCTCCCCCCCCTCCCCACCCCCAATTTTGTATTTATTTATTTTTTAATTATTTTGT
GCAGCGATGGGGGCGGGGGGGGGGGGGGGGCGCGCGCCRGGSGGGGSGGGGSGGGGSGRGGGGSGGGGSG
GGGCGAGGCGGAGAGGTGCGGCGGCAGCCAATCAGAGCGGCGCGCTCCGAAAGTTTCCTTTTATGGCGAG
GCGGCGGCGGCGGCGGCCCTATAAAAAGCGAAGCGCGCGGCGGGCGGGAGTCGCTGCGCGCTGCCTTCGC
CCCGTGCCCCGCTCCGCCGCCGCCTCGCGCCGCCCGCCCCGGCTCTGACTGACCGCGTTACTCCCACAGG
TGAGCGGGCGGGACGGCCCTTCTCCTCCGGGCTGTAATTAGCTGAGCAAGAGGTAAGGGTTTAAGGGATG
GTTGGTTGGTGGGGTATTAATGTTTAATTACCTGGAGCACCTGCCTGAAATCACTTTTTTTCAGGTTGGA
CCGGTGCCACCTCGAGTCGACGCCACCATGGGTCCCAAGAAAAAGAGAAAAGTTGGTTCCGCAGCATTCA
AGCCTAACCCAATCAATTACATCCTGGGACTGGACATCGGAATCGCATCCGTGGGATGGGCTATGGTGGA
GATCGACGAGGAGGAGAATCCTATCCGGCTGATCGATCTGGGCGTGAGAGTGTTTGAGAGGGCCGAGGTG
CCAAAGACCGGCGATTCTCTGGCTATGGCCCGGAGACTGGCACGGAGCGTGAGGCGCCTGACACGGAGAA
GGGCACACAGGCTGCTGAGGGCACGCCGGCTGCTGAAGAGAGAGGGCGTGCTGCAGGCAGCAGACTTCGA
TGAGAATGGCCTGATCAAGAGCCTGCCAAACACCCCCTGGCAGCTGAGAGCAGCCGCCCTGGACAGGAAG
CTGACACCACTGGAGTGGTCTGCCGTGCTGCTGCACCTGATCAAGCACCGCGGCTACCTGAGCCAGCGGA
AGAACGAGGGAGAGACAGCAGACAAGGAGCTGGGCGCCCTGCTGAAGGGAGTGGCCAACAATGCCCACGC
CCTGCAGACCGGCGATTTCAGGACACCTGCCGAGCTGGCCCTGAATAAGTTTGAGAAGGAGTCCGGCCAC
ATCAGAAACCAGAGGGGCGACTATAGCCACACCTTCTCCCGCAAGGATCTGCAGGCCGAGCTGATCCTGC
TGTTCGAGAAGCAGAAGGAGTTTGGCAATCCACACGTGAGCGGAGGCCTGAAGGAGGGAATCGAGACCCT
GCTGATGACACAGAGGCCTGCCCTGTCCGGCGACGCAGTGCAGAAGATGCTGGGACACTGCACCTTCGAG
CCTGCAGAGCCAAAGGCCGCCAAGAACACCTACACAGCCGAGCGGTTTATCTGGCTGACAAAGCTGAACA
ATCTGAGAATCCTGGAGCAGGGATCCGAGAGGCCACTGACCGACACAGAGAGGGCCACCCTGATGGATGA
GCCTTACCGGAAGTCTAAGCTGACATATGCCCAGGCCAGAAAGCTGCTGGGCCTGGAGGACACCGCCTTC
TTTAAGGGCCTGAGATACGGCAAGGATAATGCCGAGGCCTCCACACTGATGGAGATGAAGGCCTATCACG
CCATCTCTCGCGCCCTGGAGAAGGAGGGCCTGAAGGACAAGAAGTCCCCCCTGAACCTGAGCTCCGAGCT
GCAGGATGAGATCGGCACCGCCTTCTCTCTGTTTAAGACCGACGAGGATATCACAGGCCGCCTGAAGGAC
AGGGTGCAGCCTGAGATCCTGGAGGCCCTGCTGAAGCACATCTCTTTCGATAAGTTTGTGCAGATCAGCC
TGAAGGCCCTGAGAAGGATCGTGCCACTGATGGAGCAGGGCAAGCGGTACGACGAGGCCTGCGCCGAGAT
CTACGGCGATCACTATGGCAAGAAGAACACAGAGGAGAAGATCTATCTGCCCCCTATCCCTGCCGACGAG
ATCAGAAATCCTGTGGTGCTGAGGGCCCTGTCCCAGGCAAGAAAAGTGATCAACGGAGTGGTGCGCCGGT
ACGGATCTCCAGCCCGGATCCACATCGAGACCGCCAGAGAAGTGGGCAAGAGCTTCAAGGACCGGAAGGA
GATCGAGAAGAGACAGGAGGAGAATCGCAAGGATCGGGAGAAGGCCGCCGCCAAGTTTAGGGAGTACTTC
CCTAACTTTGTGGGCGAGCCAAAGTCTAAGGACATCCTGAAGCTGCGCCTGTACGAGCAGCAGCACGGCA
AGTGTCTGTATAGCGGCAAGGAGATCAATCTGGTGCGGCTGAACGAGAAGGGCTATGTGGAGATCGATCA
CGCCCTGCCTTTCTCCAGAACCTGGGACGATTCTTTTAACAATAAGGTGCTGGTGCTGGGCAGCGAGAAC
CAGAATAAGGGCAATCAGACACCATACGAGTATTTCAATGGCAAGGACAACTCCAGGGAGTGGCAGGAGT
TCAAGGCCCGCGTGGAGACCTCTAGATTTCCCAGGAGCAAGAAGCAGCGGATCCTGCTGCAGAAGTTCGA
CGAGGATGGCTTTAAGGAGTGCAACCTGAATGACACCAGATACGTGAACCGGTTCCTGTGCCAGTTTGTG
GCCGATCACATCCTGCTGACCGGCAAGGGCAAGAGAAGGGTGTTCGCCTCTAATGGCCAGATCACAAACC
TGCTGAGGGGATTTTGGGGACTGAGGAAGGTGCGGGCAGAGAATGACAGACACCACGCACTGGATGCAGT
GGTGGTGGCATGCAGCACCGTGGCAATGCAGCAGAAGATCACAAGATTCGTGAGGTATAAGGAGATGAAC
GCCTTTGACGGCAAGACCATCGATAAGGAGACAGGCAAGGTGCTGCACCAGAAGACCCACTTCCCCCAGC
CTTGGGAGTTCTTTGCCCAGGAAGTGATGATCCGGGTGTTCGGCAAGCCAGACGGCAAGCCTGAGTTTGA
GGAGGCCGATACCCCAGAGAAGCTGAGGACACTGCTGGCAGAGAAGCTGTCTAGCAGGCCAGAGGCAGTG
CACGAGTACGTGACCCCACTGTTCGTGTCCAGGGCACCCAATCGGAAGATGTCTGGCGCCCACAAGGGCA
CACTGAGAAGCGCCAAGAGGTTTGTGAAGCACAACGAGAAGATCTCCGTGAAGAGAGTGTGGCTGACCAA
AATCCGCCTGGCCGCGCTGGAGAACATGGTGAATTACAAGAACGGCAGGGAGATCGAGCTGTATGAGGCC
CTGAAGGCAAGGCTGGAGGCCTACGGAGGAAATGCCAAGCAGGCCTTCGACCCAAAGGGTAACCCCTTTT
ATAAGAAGGGAGGACAGCTGGTGAAGGCCGTGCGGGTGGAGAGGACCCAGAAGAGCGGCGTGCTGCTGAA
TAAGAAGAACGCCTACACAATCGCCGACAATGGCGATATGGTGAGAGTGGACGTGTTCTGTAAGGTGGAT
AAGAAGGGCAAGAATCAGTACTTTATCGTGCCTATCTATGCCTGGCAGGTGGCCGAGAACATCCTGCCAG
ACATCGATTGCAAGGGCTACAGAATCGACGATAGCTATACATTCTGTTTTTCCCTGCACAAGTATGACCT
GATCGCCTTCCAGAAGGATGAGAAGTCCAAGGTGGAGTTTGCCTACTATATCAATTGCGACTCCTCTAAC
GGCAGGTTCTACCTGGCCTGGCACGATAAGGGCAGCAAGGAGCAGCAGTTTCGCATCTCCACCCAGAATC
TGGTGCTGATCCAGAAGTATCAGGTGAACGAGCTGGGCAAGGAGATCAGGCCATGTCGGCTGAAGAAGCG
CCCACCCGTGCGGGAGGATAAGCGGCCCGCAGCAACCAAGAAGGCAGGACAGGCCAAGAAGAAGAAGGGA
TCCGGCGCAACAAACTTCTCTCTGCTGAAACAAGCCGGAGATGTCGAAGAGAATCCTGGACCGACCGAGT
ACAAGCCCACGGTGCGCCTCGCCACCCGCGACGACGTCCCCAGGGCCGTACGCACCCTCGCCGCCGCGTT
CGCCGACTACCCCGCCACGCGCCACACCGTCGATCCGGACCGCCACATCGAGCGGGTCACCGAGCTGCAA
GAACTCTTCCTCACGCGCGTCGGGCTCGACATCGGCAAGGTGTGGGTCGCGGACGACGGCGCCGCGGTGG
CGGTCTGGACCACGCCGGAGAGCGTCGAAGCGGGGGCGGTGTTCGCCGAGATCGGCCCGCGCATGGCCGA
GTTGAGCGGTTCCCGGCTGGCCGCGCAGCAACAGATGGAAGGCCTCCTGGCGCCGCACCGGCCCAAGGAG
CCCGCGTGGTTCCTGGCCACCGTCGGAGTCTCGCCCGACCACCAGGGCAAGGGTCTGGGCAGCGCCGTCG
TGCTCCCCGGAGTGGAGGCGGCCGAGCGCGCCGGGGTGCCCGCCTTCCTGGAGACCTCCGCGCCCCGCAA
CCTCCCCTTCTACGAGCGGCTCGGCTTCACCGTCACCGCCGACGTCGAGGTGCCCGAAGGACCGCGCACC
TGGTGCATGACCCGCAAGCCCGGTGCCTGAACGCGTTAAGAATTCCTAGAGCTCGCTGATCAGCCTCGAC
TGTGCCTTCTAGTTGCCAGCCATCTGTTGTTTGCCCCTCCCCCGTGCCTTCCTTGACCCTGGAAGGTGCC
ACTCCCACTGTCCTTTCCTAATAAAATGAGGAAATTGCATCGCATTGTCTGAGTAGGTGTCATTCTATTC
TGGGGGGTGGGGTGGGGCAGGACAGCAAGGGGGAGGATTGGGAAGAGAATAGCAGGCATGCTGGGGAGCG
GCCGCAGGAACCCCTAGTGATGGAGTTGGCCACTCCCTCTCTGCGCGCTCGCTCGCTCACTGAGGCCGGG
CGACCAAAGGTCGCCCGACGCCCGGGCTTTGCCCGGGCGGCCTCAGTGAGCGAGCGAGCGCGCAGCTGCC
TGCAGGGGCGCCTGATGCGGTATTTTCTCCTTACGCATCTGTGCGGTATTTCACACCGCATA
[95 nt withheld, positions 6363-6457]
T
[46 nt withheld, positions 6459-6504]
C
[141 nt withheld, positions 6506-6646]
CCTTTGACGTTGGAGTCCACGTTCTTT
[37 nt withheld, positions 6674-6710]
ACTCTATCTCGGGCTATTCTTTTGATTTATAAGGGATTTTGCCGATTTCGGTCTATTGGTTAAAAAATGA
GCTGATTTAACAAAAATTTAACGCGAATTTTAACAAAATATTAACGTTTACAATTTTATGGTGCACTCTC
AGTACAATCTGCTCTGATGCCGCATAGTTAAGCCAGCCCCGACACCCGCCAACACCCGCTGACGCGCCCT
GACGGGCTTGTCTGCTCCCGGCATCCGCTTACAGACAAGCTGTGACCGTCTCCGGGAGCTGCATGTGTCA
GAGGTTTTCACCGTCATCACCGAAACGCGCGAGACGAAAGGGCCTCGTGATACGCCTATTTTTATAGGTT
AATGTCATGATAATAATGGTTTCTTAGACGTCAGGTGGCACTTTTCGGGGAAATGTGCGCGGAACCCCTA
TTTGTTTATTTTTCTAAATACATTCAAATATGTATCCGCTCATGAGACAATAACCCTGATAAATGCTTCA
ATAATATTGAAAAAGGAAGAGTATGAGTATTCAACATTTCCGTGTCGCCCTTATTCCCTTTTTTGCGGCA
TTTTGCCTTCCTGTTTTTGCTCACCCAGAAACGCTGGTGAAAGTAAAAGATGCTGAAGATCAGTTGGGTG
CACGAGTGGGTTACATCGAACTGGATCTCAACAGCGGTAAGATCCTTGAGAGTTTTCGCCCCGAAGAACG
TTTTCCAATGATGAGCACTTTTAAAGTTCTGCTATGTGGCGCGGTATTATCCCGTATTGACGCCGGGCAA
GAGCAACTCGGTCGCCGCATACACTATTCTCAGAATGACTTGGTTGAGTACTCACCAGTCACAGAAAAGC
ATCTTACGGATGGCATGACAGTAAGAGAATTATGCAGTGCTGCCATAACCATGAGTGATAACACTGCGGC
CAACTTACTTCTGACAACGATCGGAGGACCGAAGGAGCTAACCGCTTTTTTGCACAACATGGGGGATCAT
GTAACTCGCCTTGATCGTTGGGAACCGGAGCTGAATGAAGCCATACCAAACGACGAGCGTGACACCACGA
TGCCTGTAGCAATGGCAACAACGTTGCGCAAACTATTAACTGGCGAACTACTTACTCTAGCTTCCCGGCA
ACAATTAATAGACTGGATGGAGGCGGATAAAGTTGCAGGACCACTTCTGCGCTCGGCCCTTCCGGCTGGC
TGGTTTATTGCTGATAAATCTGGAGCCGGTGAGCGTGGAAGCCGCGGTATCATTGCAGCACTGGGGCCAG
ATGGTAAGCCCTCCCGTATCGTAGTTATCTACACGACGGGGAGTCAGGCAACTATGGATGAACGAAATAG
ACAGATCGCTGAGATAGGTGCCTCACTGATTAAGCATTGGTAACTGTCAGACCAAGTTTACTCATATATA
CTTTAGATTGATTTAAAACTTCATTTTTAATTTAAAAGGATCTAGGTGAAGATCCTTTTTGATAATCTCA
TGACCAAAATCCCTTAACGTGAGTTTTCGTTCCACTGAGCGTCAGACCCCGTAGAAAAGATCAAAGGATC
TTC
Features (pLannotate 1.2.2; 17 found; start..end, strand, type, name):
      1..589     +  rep_origin     ori: high-copy-number ColE1/pMB1/pBR322/pUC origin of replication
    657..897     +  promoter       U6 promoter: RNA polymerase III promoter for human U6 snRNA
    905..928     +  CDS            VN155(I152L) (fragment): improved N-terminal fragment of mVenus for use in bimolecular fluorescence complementation (BiFC) (Kodama and Hu, 2010)
    957..1049    +  misc_RNA       Nm tracrRNA: trans-activating CRISPR RNA for the Neisseria meningitidis CRISPR/Cas9 system (Hou et al., 2013)
   1092..1377    +  enhancer       CMV enhancer: human cytomegalovirus immediate early enhancer; contains an 18-bp deletion relative to the standard CMV enhancer
   1379..1656    +  promoter       chicken β-actin promoter: No description available
   1657..1884    +  intron         hybrid intron: hybrid between chicken β-actin (CBA) and minute virus of mice (MMV) introns (Gray et al., 2011)
   1951..5193    +  CDS            cas9: CAS9_NEIMA - Experimental evidence at protein level: Swiss-Prot protein existence level 1. CRISPR (clustered regularly interspaced short palindromic repeat) is an adaptive immune system that provides protection against mobile genetic elements (viruses, transposable elements and conjugative plasmids). CRISPR clusters contain spacers, sequences complementary to antecedent mobile elements, and target invading nucleic acids. CRISPR clusters are transcribed and processed into CRISPR RNA (crRNA). In type II CRISPR systems correct processing of pre-crRNA requires a trans- encoded small RNA (tracrRNA)
   5313..5910    +  CDS            PuroR (fragment): puromycin N-acetyltransferase; pac from Streptomyces; confers resistance to puromycin
   5950..6061    +  polyA_signal   bGH poly(A) signal: bovine growth hormone polyadenylation signal
   6166..6306    +  repeat_region  AAV2 ITR: inverted terminal repeat of adeno-associated virus serotype 2 inverted
   6311..6362    -  misc_feature   bom (fragment): basis of mobility region from pBR322
   6381..6836    +  rep_origin     f1 ori (sequence partly withheld): f1 bacteriophage origin of replication; arrow indicates direction of (+) strand synthesis
   6837..6886    -  misc_feature   bom (fragment): basis of mobility region from pBR322
   6988..7023    -  CDS            rop (fragment): Rop protein, which maintains plasmids at low copy number; rop
   7118..7222    +  promoter       AmpR promoter: bla
   7223..8083    +  CDS            AmpR: β-lactamase; bla; confers resistance to ampicillin, carbenicillin, and related antibiotics
