[The description below was written by a language model from this plasmid's Addgene catalogue record and pLannotate feature annotations shown in this document.]
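Description:
HuEx-1xNLS-iNme2Cas9-npNLS_EGFP-T1 is an 8.25 kb all-in-one mammalian CRISPR expression plasmid that delivers both an engineered Neisseria meningitidis-type Cas9 (iNme2Cas9) and a single guide RNA from one molecule. The record gives no named backbone. In bacteria it replicates from a high-copy ColE1/pUC-type origin and is selected with ampicillin through a bla cassette. An f1 phage origin is also present, along with short bom and rop remnants. A single AAV2 inverted terminal repeat is annotated downstream of the expression cassette. With only one ITR detected, the record does not support describing the plasmid as an AAV packaging vector.

The guide cassette consists of a human U6 RNA polymerase III promoter, a short 24-nt segment, and the Nm tracrRNA scaffold. The annotation tool labels that short segment as an mVenus fragment, but given its position and the "EGFP-T1" in the name, it is most likely the spacer targeting an EGFP site. Downstream, a CAG-style promoter (CMV enhancer, chicken β-actin promoter and a hybrid intron) drives the Cas9 open reading frame. According to the construct name, this ORF carries one N-terminal NLS and a C-terminal nucleoplasmin NLS, though neither signal is annotated separately. A puromycin N-acetyltransferase sequence follows in the same transcription unit, recorded as a C-terminal "tag". The linker or self-cleaving element joining it to Cas9 is not annotated. The unit ends at a bGH polyadenylation signal, and puromycin allows enrichment of transfected cells.

The associated publication concerns engineered Cas9 variants whose faster DNA unwinding accelerates genome editing. The plasmid is therefore suited to measuring iNme2Cas9 editing activity in human cells, presumably by disrupting an EGFP reporter.
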