Addgene plasmid #222992: HuEx-1xNLS-iNme2Cas9-npNLS_EGFP-T1
Depositing lab: Jennifer Doudna. Publication: Rapid DNA unwinding accelerates genome editing by engineered CRISPR-Cas9. Eggers AR, Chen K, Soczek KM, Tuck OT, Doherty EE, Xu B, Trinidad MI, Thornton BW, Yoon PH, Doudna JA. Cell. 2024 May 13:S0092-8674(24)00457-4. doi: 10.1016/j.cell.2024.04.031. PubMed 38781968.
Backbone
  Vector backbone: N/A
  Vector type: Mammalian Expression, CRISPR
  Selectable markers: Puromycin
Growth in bacteria
  Bacterial resistance: Ampicillin, 100 μg/mL
  Growth temperature: 37°C
  Growth strain: DH5alpha
  Copy number: High Copy
Gene/Insert
  Gene/Insert name: HuEx-1xNLS-iNme2Cas9-npNLS_EGFP-T1 (alt name: iNme2Cas9_EGFP-T1)
  Species: Synthetic
  Promoter: pCAG
  Tag / fusion protein: Puro (C terminal on insert)
  Cloning method: Restriction Enzyme; 5′ cloning site SalI (unknown if destroyed); 3′ cloning site MluI (unknown if destroyed)
  Sequencing primers: 5′ tttcaggttggaccggtgccacct; 3′ tcgaggctgatcagcgagctcta
Terms and licenses: Academic/Nonprofit Terms; Industry Terms: Not Available to Industry
How to cite: HuEx-1xNLS-iNme2Cas9-npNLS_EGFP-T1 was a gift from Jennifer Doudna (Addgene plasmid # 222992 ; http://n2t.net/addgene:222992 ; RRID:Addgene_222992)
